>Addgene plasmid #219308 | SFFV-RELA-Brd 384 | addgene full sequence | sequence record 449056 | Addgene NGS Result
ATTTATGCAGAGGCCGAGGCCGCCTCGGCCTCTGAGCTATTCCAGAAGTAGTGAGGAGGCTTTTTTGGAG
GCCTAGGGACGTACCCAATTCGCCCTATAGTGAGTCGTATTACGCGCGCTCACTGGCCGTCGTTTTACAA
CGTCGTGACTGGGAAAACCCTGGCGTTACCCAACTTAATCGCCTTGCAGCACATCCCCCTTTCGCCAGCT
GGCGTAATAGCGAAGAGGCCCGCACCGATCGCCCTTCCCAACAGTTGCGCAGCCTGAATGGCGAATGGG
[124 nt withheld, positions 280-403]
C
[91 nt withheld, positions 405-495]
A
[49 nt withheld, positions 497-545]
CCTTTGACGTTGGAGTCCACGTTCTTT
[37 nt withheld, positions 573-609]
ACCCTATCTCGGTCTATTCTTTTGATTTATAAGGGATTTTGCCGATTTCGGCCTATTGGTTAAAAAATGA
GCTGATTTAACAAAAATTTAACGCGAATTTTAACAAAATATTAACGCTTACAATTTAGGTGGCACTTTTC
GGGGAAATGTGCGCGGAACCCCTATTTGTTTATTTTTCTAAATACATTCAAATATGTATCCGCTCATGAG
ACAATAACCCTGATAAATGCTTCAATAATATTGAAAAAGGAAGAGTATGAGTATTCAACATTTCCGTGTC
GCCCTTATTCCCTTTTTTGCGGCATTTTGCCTTCCTGTTTTTGCTCACCCAGAAACGCTGGTGAAAGTAA
AAGATGCTGAAGATCAGTTGGGTGCACGAGTGGGTTACATCGAACTGGATCTCAACAGCGGTAAGATCCT
TGAGAGTTTTCGCCCCGAAGAACGTTTTCCAATGATGAGCACTTTTAAAGTTCTGCTATGTGGCGCGGTA
TTATCCCGTATTGACGCCGGGCAAGAGCAACTCGGTCGCCGCATACACTATTCTCAGAATGACTTGGTTG
AGTACTCACCAGTCACAGAAAAGCATCTTACGGATGGCATGACAGTAAGAGAATTATGCAGTGCTGCCAT
AACCATGAGTGATAACACTGCGGCCAACTTACTTCTGACAACGATCGGAGGACCGAAGGAGCTAACCGCT
TTTTTGCACAACATGGGGGATCATGTAACTCGCCTTGATCGTTGGGAACCGGAGCTGAATGAAGCCATAC
CAAACGACGAGCGTGACACCACGATGCCTGTAGCAATGGCAACAACGTTGCGCAAACTATTAACTGGCGA
ACTACTTACTCTAGCTTCCCGGCAACAATTAATAGACTGGATGGAGGCGGATAAAGTTGCAGGACCACTT
CTGCGCTCGGCCCTTCCGGCTGGCTGGTTTATTGCTGATAAATCTGGAGCCGGTGAGCGTGGGTCTCGCG
GTATCATTGCAGCACTGGGGCCAGATGGTAAGCCCTCCCGTATCGTAGTTATCTACACGACGGGGAGTCA
GGCAACTATGGATGAACGAAATAGACAGATCGCTGAGATAGGTGCCTCACTGATTAAGCATTGGTAACTG
TCAGACCAAGTTTACTCATATATACTTTAGATTGATTTAAAACTTCATTTTTAATTTAAAAGGATCTAGG
TGAAGATCCTTTTTGATAATCTCATGACCAAAATCCCTTAACGTGAGTTTTCGTTCCACTGAGCGTCAGA
CCCCGTAGAAAAGATCAAAGGATCTTCTTGAGATCCTTTTTTTCTGCGCGTAATCTGCTGCTTGCAAACA
AAAAAACCACCGCTACCAGCGGTGGTTTGTTTGCCGGATCAAGAGCTACCAACTCTTTTTCCGAAGGTAA
CTGGCTTCAGCAGAGCGCAGATACCAAATACTGTTCTTCTAGTGTAGCCGTAGTTAGGCCACCACTTCAA
GAACTCTGTAGCACCGCCTACATACCTCGCTCTGCTAATCCTGTTACCAGTGGCTGCTGCCAGTGGCGAT
AAGTCGTGTCTTACCGGGTTGGACTCAAGACGATAGTTACCGGATAAGGCGCAGCGGTCGGGCTGAACGG
GGGGTTCGTGCACACAGCCCAGCTTGGAGCGAACGACCTACACCGAACTGAGATACCTACAGCGTGAGCT
ATGAGAAAGCGCCACGCTTCCCGAAGGGAGAAAGGCGGACAGGTATCCGGTAAGCGGCAGGGTCGGAACA
GGAGAGCGCACGAGGGAGCTTCCAGGGGGAAACGCCTGGTATCTTTATAGTCCTGTCGGGTTTCGCCACC
TCTGACTTGAGCGTCGATTTTTGTGATGCTCGTCAGGGGGGCGGAGCCTATGGAAAAACGCCAGCAACGC
GGCCTTTTTACGGTTCCTGGCCTTTTGCTGGCCTTTTGCTCACATGTTCTTTCCTGCGTTATCCCCTGAT
TCTGTGGATAACCGTATTACCGCCTTTGAGTGAGCTGATACCGCTCGCCGCAGCCGAACGACCGAGCGCA
GCGAGTCAGTGAGCGAGGAAGCGGAAGAGCGCCCAATACGCAAACCGCCTCTCCCCGCGCGTTGGCCGAT
TCATTAATGCAGCTGGCACGACAGGTTTCCCGACTGGAAAGCGGGCAGTGAGCGCAACGCAATTAATGTG
AGTTAGCTCACTCATTAGGCACCCCAGGCTTTACACTTTATGCTTCCGGCTCGTATGTTGTGTGGAATTG
TGAGCGGATAACAATTTCACACAGGAAACAGCTATGACCATGATTACGCCAAGCGCGCAATTAACCCTCA
CTAAAGGGAACAAAAGCTGGAGCTGCAAGCTTAATGTAGTCTTATGCAATACTCTTGTAGTCTTGCAACA
TGGTAACGATGAGTTAGCAACATGCCTTACAAGGAGAGAAAAAGCACCGTGCATGCCGATTGGTGGAAGT
AAGGTGGTACGATCGTGCCTTATTAGGAAGGCAACAGACGGGTCTGACATGGATTGGACGAACCACTGAA
TTGCCGCATTGCAGAGATATTGTATTTAAGTGCCTAGCTCGATACATAAACGGGTCTCTCTGGTTAGACC
AGATCTGAGCCTGGGAGCTCTCTGGCTAACTAGGGAACCCACTGCTTAAGCCTCAATAAAGCTTGCCTTG
AGTGCTTCAAGTAGTGTGTGCCCGTCTGTTGTGTGACTCTGGTAACTAGAGATCCCTCAGACCCTTTTAG
TCAGTGTGGAAAATCTCTAGCAGTGGCGCCCGAACAGGGACTTGAAAGCGAAAGGGAAACCAGAGGAGCT
CTCTCGACGCAGGACTCGGCTTGCTGAAGCGCGCACGGCAAGAGGCGAGGGGCGGCGACTGGTGAGTACG
CCAAAAATTTTGACTAGCGGAGGCTAGAAGGAGAGAGATGGGTGCGAGAGCGTCAGTATTAAGCGGGGGA
GAATTAGATCGCGATGGGAAAAAATTCGGTTAAGGCCAGGGGGAAAGAAAAAATATAAATTAAAACATAT
AGTATGGGCAAGCAGGGAGCTAGAACGATTCGCAGTTAATCCTGGCCTGTTAGAAACATCAGAAGGCTGT
AGACAAATACTGGGACAGCTACAACCATCCCTTCAGACAGGATCAGAAGAACTTAGATCATTATATAATA
CAGTAGCAACCCTCTATTGTGTGCATCAAAGGATAGAGATAAAAGACACCAAGGAAGCTTTAGACAAGAT
AGAGGAAGAGCAAAACAAAAGTAAGACCACCGCACAGCAAGCGGCCGCTGATCTTCAGACCTGGAGGAGG
AGATATGAGGGACAATTGGAGAAGTGAATTATATAAATATAAAGTAGTAAAAATTGAACCATTAGGAGTA
GCACCCACCAAGGCAAAGAGAAGAGTGGTGCAGAGAGAAAAAAGAGCAGTGGGAATAGGAGCTTTGTTCC
TTGGGTTCTTGGGAGCAGCAGGAAGCACTATGGGCGCAGCGTCAATGACGCTGACGGTACAGGCCAGACA
ATTATTGTCTGGTATAGTGCAGCAGCAGAACAATTTGCTGAGGGCTATTGAGGCGCAACAGCATCTGTTG
CAACTCACAGTCTGGGGCATCAAGCAGCTCCAGGCAAGAATCCTGGCTGTGGAAAGATACCTAAAGGATC
AACAGCTCCTGGGGATTTGGGGTTGCTCTGGAAAACTCATTTGCACCACTGCTGTGCCTTGGAATGCTAG
TTGGAGTAATAAATCTCTGGAACAGATTTGGAATCACACGACCTGGATGGAGTGGGACAGAGAAATTAAC
AATTACACAAGCTTAATACACTCCTTAATTGAAGAATCGCAAAACCAGCAAGAAAAGAATGAACAAGAAT
TATTGGAATTAGATAAATGGGCAAGTTTGTGGAATTGGTTTAACATAACAAATTGGCTGTGGTATATAAA
ATTATTCATAATGATAGTAGGAGGCTTGGTAGGTTTAAGAATAGTTTTTGCTGTACTTTCTATAGTGAAT
AGAGTTAGGCAGGGATATTCACCATTATCGTTTCAGACCCACCTCCCAACCCCGAGGGGACCCGACAGGC
CCGAAGGAATAGAAGAAGAAGGTGGAGAGAGAGACAGAGACAGATCCATTCGATTAGTGAACGGATCTCG
ACGGTATCGGTTAACTTTTAAAAGAAAAGGGGGGATTGGGGGGTACAGTGCAGGGGAAAGAATAGTAGAC
ATAATAGCAACAGACATACAAACTAAAGAATTACAAAAACAAATTACAAAAATTCAAAATTTTATCGATC
ACGAGACTAGCCTCGAGCTGGCTGCAGTAACGCCATTTTGCAAGGCATGGAAAAATACCAAACCAAGAAT
AGAGAAGTTCAGATCAAGGGCGGGTACATGAAAATAGCTAACGTTGGGCCAAACAGGATATCTGCGGTGA
GCAGTTTCGGCCCCGGCCCGGGGCCAAGAACAGATGGTCACCGCAGTTTCGGCCCCGGCCCGAGGCCAAG
AACAGATGGTCCCCAGATATGGCCCAACCCTCAGCAGTTTCTTAAGACCCATCAGATGTTTCCAGGCTCC
CCCAAGGACCTGAAATGACCCTGCGCCTTATTTGAATTAACCAATCAGCCTGCTTCTCGCTTCTGTTCGC
GCGCTTCTGCTTCCCGAGCTCTATAAAAGAGCTCACAACCCCTCACTCGGCGCGCCAGTCCTCCGACAGA
CTGAGTCGGCCGGTCGAATCAAGCTTATCGATACCGTCGACGGATCCGCTAGCCCGCGGTTCGAAATGGA
CGAACTGTTCCCCCTCATCTTCCCGGCAGAGCCAGCCCAGGCCTCTGGCCCCTATGTGGAGATCATTGAG
CAGCCCAAGCAGCGGGGCATGCGCTTCCGCTACAAGTGCGAGGGGCGCTCCGCGGGCAGCATCCCAGGCG
AGAGGAGCACAGATACCACCAAGACCCACCCCACCATCAAGATCAATGGCTACACAGGACCAGGGACAGT
GCGCATCTCCCTGGTCACCAAGGACCCTCCTCACCGGCCTCACCCCCACGAGCTTGTAGGAAAGGACTGC
CGGGATGGCTTCTATGAGGCTGAGCTCTGCCCGGACCGCTGCATCCACAGTTTCCAGAACCTGGGAATCC
AGTGTGTGAAGAAGCGGGACCTGGAGCAGGCTATCAGTCAGCGCATCCAGACCAACAACAACCCCTTCCA
AGTTCCTATAGAAGAGCAGCGTGGGGACTACGACCTGAATGCTGTGCGGCTCTGCTTCCAGGTGACAGTG
CGGGACCCATCAGGCAGGCCCCTCCGCCTGCCGCCTGTCCTTTCTCATCCCATCTTTGACAATCGTGCCC
CCAACACTGCCGAGCTCAAGATCTGCCGAGTGAACCGAAACTCTGGCAGCTGCCTCGGTGGGGATGAGAT
CTTCCTACTGTGTGACAAGGTGCAGAAAGAGGACATTGAGGTGTGTCCCCAAGCCAGCACCCCAGCCCTA
TCCCTTTACGTCATCCCTGAGCACCATCAACTATGAACCGGTCGGATCCCCCGGGCTGCAGGAATTCGAG
CATCTTACCGCCATTTATTCCCATATTTGTTCTGTTTTTCTTGATTTGGGTATACATTTAAATGTTAATA
AAACAAAATGGTGGGGCAATCATTTACATTTTTAGGGATATGTAATTACTAGTTCAGGTGTATTGCCACA
AGACAAACATGTTAAGAAACTTTCCCGTTATTTACGCTCTGTTCCTGTTAATCAACCTCTGGATTACAAA
ATTTGTGAAAGATTGACTGATATTCTTAACTATGTTGCTCCTTTTACGCTGTGTGGATATGCTGCTTTAA
TGCCTCTGTATCATGCTATTGCTTCCCGTACGGCTTTCGTTTTCTCCTCCTTGTATAAATCCTGGTTGCT
GTCTCTTTATGAGGAGTTGTGGCCCGTTGTCCGTCAACGTGGCGTGGTGTGCTCTGTGTTTGCTGACGCA
ACCCCCACTGGCTGGGGCATTGCCACCACCTGTCAACTCCTTTCTGGGACTTTCGCTTTCCCCCTCCCGA
TCGCCACGGCAGAACTCATCGCCGCCTGCCTTGCCCGCTGCTGGACAGGGGCTAGGTTGCTGGGCACTGA
TAATTCCGTGGTGTTGTCGGGGAAGCTGACGTCCTTTGCAATTCGATATCAAGCTGTACCTTCTAGATGT
ACAGATCTACTAGCGCTTCTAGACCAATGACTTACAAGGCAGCTGTAGATCTTAGCCACTTTTTAAAAGA
AAAGGGGGGACTGGAAGGGCTAATTCACTCCCAACGAAGACAAGATCTGCTTTTTGCTTGTACTGGGTCT
CTCTGGTTAGACCAGATCTGAGCCTGGGAGCTCTCTGGCTAACTAGGGAACCCACTGCTTAAGCCTCAAT
AAAGCTTGCCTTGAGTGCTTCAAGTAGTGTGTGCCCGTCTGTTGTGTGACTCTGGTAACTAGAGATCCCT
CAGACCCTTTTAGTCAGTGTGGAAAATCTCTAGCAGTAGTAGTTCATGTCATCTTATTATTCAGTATTTA
TAACTTGCAAAGAAATGAATATCAGAGAGTGAGAGGAACTTGTTTATTGCAGCTTATAATGGTTACAAAT
AAAGCAATAGCATCACAAATTTCACAAATAAAGCATTTTTTTCACTGCATTCTAGTTGTGGTTTGTCCAA
ACTCATCAATGTATCTTATCATGTCTGGCTCTAGCTATCCCGCCCCTAACTCCGCCCATCCCGCCCCTAA
CTCCGCCCAGTTCCGCCCATTCTCCGCCCCATGGCTGACTAATTTTTTTT
Features (pLannotate 1.2.2; 29 found; start..end, strand, type, name):
     94..112     -  promoter       T7 promoter: promoter for bacteriophage T7 RNA polymerase
    120..275     +  CDS            lacZα (fragment): LacZα fragment of β-galactosidase; lacZ fragment
    280..708     +  rep_origin     f1 ori (sequence partly withheld): f1 bacteriophage origin of replication; arrow indicates direction of (+) strand synthesis
    761..865     +  promoter       AmpR promoter: bla
    866..1726    +  CDS            AmpR: β-lactamase; bla; confers resistance to ampicillin, carbenicillin, and related antibiotics
   1897..2485    +  rep_origin     ori: high-copy-number ColE1/pMB1/pBR322/pUC origin of replication
   2668..2760    +  CDS            lacI (fragment): lac repressor; lacI; The lac repressor binds to the lac operator to inhibit transcription in E. coli. This inhibition can be relieved by adding lactose or isopropyl-β-D-thiogalactopyranoside (IPTG).
   2773..2794    +  protein_bind   CAP binding site: CAP binding activates transcription in the presence of cAMP. E. coli catabolite activator protein
   2809..2839    +  promoter       lac promoter: promoter for the E. coli lac operon
   2847..2863    +  protein_bind   lac operator: The lac repressor binds to the lac operator to inhibit transcription in E. coli. This inhibition can be relieved by adding lactose or isopropyl-β-D-thiogalactopyranoside (IPTG). lac repressor encoded by lacI
   2908..2926    +  promoter       T3 promoter: promoter for bacteriophage T3 RNA polymerase
   2954..3180    +  promoter       RSV promoter: Rous sarcoma virus enhancer/promoter
   3181..3361    +  LTR            5' LTR (truncated): truncated 5' long terminal repeat (LTR) from HIV-1
   3408..3533    +  misc_feature   HIV-1 Ψ: packaging signal of human immunodeficiency virus type 1
   3517..3880    +  CDS            HIV-1 gag (fragment): gag protein from human immunodeficiency virus 1; gag
   4026..4259    +  misc_feature   RRE: The Rev response element (RRE) of HIV-1 allows for Rev-dependent mRNA export from the nucleus to the cytoplasm.
   4636..4736    +  CDS            Rev (fragment): human immunodeficiency virus 1 (HIV-1) Rev protein; rev; enhances nuclear export of unspliced and incompletely spliced viral mRNAs
   4755..4872    +  misc_feature   cPPT/CTS: central polypurine tract and central termination sequence of HIV-1
   4906..5307    +  promoter       SFFV promoter: spleen focus-forming virus long terminal repeat (LTR) promoter
   5317..5340    +  misc_feature   MCS (fragment): pBluescript multiple cloning site
   5365..6042    +  CDS            RELA (fragment): TF65_HUMAN - Also known as NFKB3. Experimental evidence at protein level: Swiss-Prot protein existence level 1. NF-kappa-B is a pleiotropic transcription factor present in almost all cell types and is the endpoint of a series of signal transduction events that are initiated by a vast array of stimuli related to many biological processes such as inflammation, immunity, differentiation, cell growth, tumorigenesis and apoptosis. NF-kappa-B is a homo- or heterodimeric complex formed by the Rel-like domain- containing proteins RELA/p65, RELB, NFKB1/p105, NFKB1/p50, REL and NFKB2/p52. The heterodime
   6113..6138    +  misc_feature   MCS (fragment): pBluescript multiple cloning site
   6138..6197    +  CDS            S (fragment): HBSAG_WHV6 - Experimental evidence at transcript level: Swiss-Prot protein existence level 2. The middle envelope protein plays an important role in the budding of the virion. It is involved in the induction of budding in a nucleocapsid independent way. In this process the majority of envelope proteins bud to form subviral lipoprotein particles of 22 nm of diameter that do not contain a nucleocapsid (By similarity). From Woodchuck hepatitis B virus (isolate w64/pWS23) (WHV).
   6329..6732    +  misc_feature   WPRE: woodchuck hepatitis virus posttranscriptional regulatory element
   6790..6849    +  CDS            nef (fragment): NEF_HV1Z2 - Experimental evidence at protein level: Swiss-Prot protein existence level 1. Extracellular Nef protein targets CD4(+) T-lymphocytes for apoptosis by interacting with CXCR4 surface receptors. From Human immunodeficiency virus type 1 group M subtype D (isolate Z2/CDC-Z34) (HIV-1).
   6851..7084    +  LTR            3' LTR (ΔU3): self-inactivating 3' long terminal repeat (LTR) from HIV-1
   7156..7277    +  polyA_signal   SV40 poly(A) signal: SV40 polyadenylation signal
   7296..7317    +  rep_origin     SV40 ori (fragment): SV40 origin of replication
   7317..73      +  rep_origin     SV40 ori (across the origin): SV40 origin of replication
