[The description below was written by a language model from this plasmid's Addgene catalogue record and pLannotate feature annotations shown in this document.]
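Description:
SFFV-RELA-Brd 384 is a third-generation-style, self-inactivating HIV-1 lentiviral transfer plasmid built on the SFFV-MCS backbone and carrying a human RELA (NF-κB p65) insert together with a construct-specific DNA barcode. It is maintained in E. coli through a high-copy ColE1/pUC origin and selected with ampicillin via the β-lactamase gene. The backbone also retains an f1 origin, lac regulatory and lacZα remnants, and T7 and T3 promoters from its pBluescript-type ancestry. An SV40 poly(A) signal and SV40 origin sequences lie downstream of the viral cassette.

The viral genome is transcribed from an RSV promoter fused to a truncated 5' LTR. It contains the Ψ packaging signal with a partial gag sequence, the RRE for Rev-dependent nuclear export, the cPPT/CTS, and a ΔU3 3' LTR that inactivates LTR promoter activity after integration. Within this frame, the spleen focus-forming virus (SFFV) promoter drives the RELA sequence, which was cloned between retained Bsp119I and BstHI sites. A WPRE follows to enhance transcript stability and expression. According to the depositor, the barcode sits in an XbaI site after the WPRE, giving the layout SFFV–transcription factor–WPRE–barcode; the barcode itself is not annotated in the feature table.

The recorded insert is 741 bp and the annotation flags the RELA match as a fragment of about 680 nt, which is much shorter than a full-length p65 coding sequence. The record does not explain which isoform or portion this represents. The plasmid belongs to a barcoded transcription factor collection used for combinatorial screening in immune cell reprogramming, where the barcode identifies which factor was delivered to a transduced cell.
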