Addgene plasmid #219308: SFFV-RELA-Brd 384
Purpose: Transcription factor RELA with a specific barcode assigned.
Depositing lab: Filipe Pereira. Depositing organization: Center for Neuroscience and Cell Biology, University of Coimbra. Publication: A combinatorial transcription factor screening platform for immune cell reprogramming. Kurochkin I, Altman AR, Caiado I, Pertiga-Cabral D, Halitzki E, Minaeva M, Zimmermannova O, Henriques-Oliveira L, Klein D, Nair M, Oliveira D, Cajal LR, Knittel R, Feick C, Ringner M, Martin M, Cirovic B, Pires CF, Rosa FF, Sitnicka E, Theis FJ, Pereira CF. Cell Syst. 2026 Jan 21;17(1):101457. doi: 10.1016/j.cels.2025.101457. Epub 2026 Jan 14. PubMed 41539305.
Backbone
  Vector backbone: SFFV-MCS
  Backbone size w/o insert (bp): 6638
  Vector type: Lentiviral
Growth in bacteria
  Bacterial resistance: Ampicillin, 100 μg/mL
  Growth temperature: 37°C
  Growth strain: NEB Stable
  Copy number: High Copy
Gene/Insert
  Gene/Insert name: RELA
  Species: H. sapiens (human)
  Insert size (bp): 741
  Entrez Gene: RELA (a.k.a. AIF3BL3, CMCU, NFKB3, p65)
  Promoter: The spleen focus-forming virus (SFFV) promoter
  Cloning method: Restriction Enzyme; 5′ cloning site Bsp119I (not destroyed); 3′ cloning site BstHI (not destroyed)
Terms and licenses: Academic/Nonprofit Terms; Industry Terms: Not Available to Industry
Depositor comments: Barcode sequence cloned into XbaI restriction site. Design of plasmid is as follows: SFFV-[TF sequence]-WPRE-[Barcode sequence].
How to cite: SFFV-RELA-Brd 384 was a gift from Filipe Pereira (Addgene plasmid # 219308 ; http://n2t.net/addgene:219308 ; RRID:Addgene_219308)
