>Addgene plasmid #219308 | SFFV-RELA-Brd 384 | depositor partial sequence | sequence record 428404 | TF ORF
ATGGACGAACTGTTCCCCCTCATCTTCCCGGCAGAGCCAGCCCAGGCCTCTGGCCCCTATGTGGAGATCA
TTGAGCAGCCCAAGCAGCGGGGCATGCGCTTCCGCTACAAGTGCGAGGGGCGCTCCGCGGGCAGCATCCC
AGGCGAGAGGAGCACAGATACCACCAAGACCCACCCCACCATCAAGATCAATGGCTACACAGGACCAGGG
ACAGTGCGCATCTCCCTGGTCACCAAGGACCCTCCTCACCGGCCTCACCCCCACGAGCTTGTAGGAAAGG
ACTGCCGGGATGGCTTCTATGAGGCTGAGCTCTGCCCGGACCGCTGCATCCACAGTTTCCAGAACCTGGG
AATCCAGTGTGTGAAGAAGCGGGACCTGGAGCAGGCTATCAGTCAGCGCATCCAGACCAACAACAACCCC
TTCCAAGTTCCTATAGAAGAGCAGCGTGGGGACTACGACCTGAATGCTGTGCGGCTCTGCTTCCAGGTGA
CAGTGCGGGACCCATCAGGCAGGCCCCTCCGCCTGCCGCCTGTCCTTTCTCATCCCATCTTTGACAATCG
TGCCCCCAACACTGCCGAGCTCAAGATCTGCCGAGTGAACCGAAACTCTGGCAGCTGCCTCGGTGGGGAT
GAGATCTTCCTACTGTGTGACAAGGTGCAGAAAGAGGACATTGAGGTGTGTCCCCAAGCCAGCACCCCAG
CCCTATCCCTTTACGTCATCCCTGAGCACCATCAACTATGA
