>Addgene plasmid #219308 | SFFV-RELA-Brd 384 | depositor partial sequence | sequence record 428405 | Barcode sequence
TGTACAGATCTACTAGCGCT
